Addgene plasmid #69279: pYPQ137A
Purpose: (Empty Backbone) Golden Gate entry vector;7th gRNA under AtU6 promoter
Depositing lab: Yiping Qi. Depositing organization: East Carolina University. Publication: A CRISPR/Cas9 toolbox for multiplexed plant genome editing and transcriptional regulation. Lowder LG, Paul JW, Baltes NJ, Voytas DF, Zhang Y, Zhang D, Tang X, Zheng X, Hsieh TF, Qi Y. Plant Physiol. 2015 Aug 21. pii: pp.00636.2015. 10.1104/pp.15.00636 PubMed 26297141.
Backbone
  Vector backbone: pHD7
  Backbone manufacturer: (Cermak et al. 2011)
  Vector type: CRISPR
Growth in bacteria
  Bacterial resistance: Tetracycline, 10 μg/mL
  Growth temperature: 37°C
  Growth strain: DH5alpha
  Copy number: High Copy
Gene/Insert
  Gene/Insert name: None
Terms and licenses: Academic/Nonprofit Terms; Industry Terms: Not Available to Industry
How to cite: pYPQ137A was a gift from Yiping Qi (Addgene plasmid # 69279 ; http://n2t.net/addgene:69279 ; RRID:Addgene_69279)
