[The description below was written by a language model from this plasmid's Addgene catalogue record and pLannotate feature annotations shown in this document.]
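Description:
pYPQ137A is a small (about 3.8 kb) empty Golden Gate entry vector from a plant CRISPR/Cas9 toolbox designed for multiplexed genome editing and transcriptional regulation. It is built on the pHD7 backbone and is maintained in E. coli as a high-copy plasmid through a ColE1/pUC-type origin. Selection is by tetracycline, conferred by a complete tetracycline efflux gene (TcR) driven by its own tet promoter. The feature table also picks up short fragments of lacI, a kanamycin resistance gene and an RSF origin, along with a T7 promoter and rrnB T1/T2 terminators. The fragments are too short to be functional and are most likely remnants of the backbone's construction history.

The working part of the plasmid is a guide RNA expression unit. An Arabidopsis thaliana U6-1 snRNA promoter, which is transcribed by RNA polymerase III and suits the production of small, uncapped RNAs in plants, lies upstream of the Streptococcus pyogenes Cas9 gRNA scaffold. A short gap separates the two elements, and this is presumably where a user-designed targeting spacer is cloned, although the record does not annotate the cloning sites or name the enzymes involved. No insert is present as supplied.

According to the stated purpose, this vector holds the seventh gRNA position in a multiplex series. Once loaded with a spacer, its AtU6–gRNA cassette is intended to be joined in a fixed order with cassettes from sibling entry vectors by Golden Gate assembly. The resulting multi-gRNA array can then be used alongside Cas9 or Cas9-derived regulators in plants. The record does not describe the downstream recipient vectors or the plant delivery method.
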