Features (pLannotate 1.2.2; 12 found; start..end, strand, type, name):
      1..54      -  CDS            lacI (fragment): lac repressor; lacI; The lac repressor binds to the lac operator to inhibit transcription in E. coli. This inhibition can be relieved by adding lactose or isopropyl-β-D-thiogalactopyranoside (IPTG).
     56..180     -  rep_origin     RSF ori (fragment): Plasmids containing the RSF 1030 origin of replication can be propagated in E. coli cells that contain additional plasmids with compatible origins.
    196..224     +  promoter       tet promoter: E. coli promoter for tetracycline efflux protein gene
    272..1462    +  CDS            TcR: tetracycline efflux protein; tet; confers resistance to tetracycline
   1560..1634    +  CDS            KanR (fragment): aminoglycoside phosphotransferase; aphA-3; confers resistance to kanamycin
   1637..1655    -  promoter       T7 promoter: promoter for bacteriophage T7 RNA polymerase
   1765..2068    +  promoter       AtU6-1 promoter: promoter for the Arabidopsis thaliana U6-1 snRNA gene (Waibel and Filipowicz, 1990)
   2102..2177    +  misc_RNA       gRNA scaffold: guide RNA scaffold for the Streptococcus pyogenes CRISPR/Cas9 system
   2652..3240    +  rep_origin     ori: high-copy-number ColE1/pMB1/pBR322/pUC origin of replication
   3423..3515    +  CDS            lacI (fragment): lac repressor; lacI; The lac repressor binds to the lac operator to inhibit transcription in E. coli. This inhibition can be relieved by adding lactose or isopropyl-β-D-thiogalactopyranoside (IPTG).
   3570..3597    -  terminator     rrnB T2 terminator: transcription terminator T2 from the E. coli rrnB gene
   3729..3772    +  terminator     rrnB T1 terminator: Escherichia coli rrnB; transcription terminator T1 from the E. coli rrnB gene
>Addgene plasmid #69279 | pYPQ137A | depositor full sequence | sequence record 122117 | Full Sequence
CTGCATTAATGAATCGGCCAACGCGCGGGGAGAGGCGGTTTGCGTATTGGGCGCTCTTCCGCTTCCTCGC
TCACTGACTCGCTGCGCTCGGTCGTTCGGCTGCGGCGAGCGGTATCAGCTCACTCAAAGGCGGTAATACG
GTTATCCACAGAATCAGGGGATAACGCAGGAAAGAACATGAATTAATTCTCATGTTTGACAGCTTATCAT
CGATTAGCTTTAATGCGGTAGTTTATCACAGTTAAATTGCTAACGCAGTCAGGCACCGTGTATGAAATCT
AACAATGCGCTCATCGTCATCCTCGGCACCGTCACCCTGGATGCTGTAGGCATAGGCTTGGTTATGCCGG
TACTGCCGGGCCTCTTGCGGGATATCGTCCATTCCGACAGCATCGCCAGTCACTATGGCGTGCTGCTAGC
GCTATATGCGTTGATGCAATTTCTATGCGCACCCGTTCTCGGAGCACTGTCCGACCGCTTTGGCCGCCGC
CCAGTCCTGCTCGCTTCGCTACTTGGAGCCACTATCGACTACGCGATCATGGCGACCACACCCGTCCTGT
GGATTCTCTACGCCGGACGCATCGTGGCCGGCATCACCGGCGCCACAGGTGCGGTTGCTGGCGCCTATAT
CGCCGACATCACCGATGGGGAAGATCGGGCTCGCCACTTCGGGCTCATGAGCGCTTGTTTCGGCGTGGGT
ATGGTGGCAGGCCCCGTGGCCGGGGGACTGTTGGGCGCCATCTCCTTACATGCACCATTCCTTGCGGCGG
CGGTGCTCAACGGCCTCAACCTACTACTGGGCTGCTTCCTAATGCAGGAGTCGCATAAGGGAGAGCGCCG
ACCCATGCCCTTGAGAGCCTTCAACCCAGTCAGCTCCTTCCGGTGGGCGCGGGGCATGACTATCGTCGCC
GCACTTATGACTGTCTTCTTTATCATGCAACTCGTAGGACAGGTGCCGGCAGCGCTCTGGGTCATTTTCG
GCGAGGACCGCTTTCGCTGGAGCGCGACGATGATCGGCCTGTCGCTTGCGGTATTCGGAATCTTGCACGC
CCTCGCTCAAGCCTTCGTCACTGGTCCCGCCACCAAACGTTTCGGCGAGAAGCAGGCCATTATCGCCGGC
ATGGCGGCCGACGCGCTGGGCTACGTCTTGCTGGCGTTCGCGACGCGAGGCTGGATGGCCTTCCCCATTA
TGATTCTTCTCGCTTCCGGCGGCATCGGGATGCCCGCGTTGCAGGCCATGCTGTCCAGGCAGGTAGATGA
CGACCATCAGGGACAGCTTCAAGGATCGCTCGCGGCTCTTACCAGCCTAACTTCGATCATTGGACCGCTG
ATCGTCACGGCGATTTATGCCGCCTCGGCGAGCACATGGAACGGGTTGGCATGGATTGTAGGCGCCGCCC
TATACCTTGTCTGCCTCCCCGCGTTGCGTCGCGGTGCATGGAGCCGGGCCACCTCGACCTGAATGGAAGC
CGGCGGCACCTCGCTAACGGATTCACCACTCCAAGAATTGGAGCCAATCAATTCTTGCGGAGAACTGTGA
ATGCGCAAACCAACCCTTGATCGGGGAAGAACAGTATGTCGAGCTATTTTTTGACTTACTGGGGATCAAG
CCTGATTGGGAGAAAATAAAATATCCCCTATAGTGAGTCGTATTACATGGTCATAGCTGTTTCCTGGCAG
CTCTGGCCCGTGTCTCAAAATCTCTGATGTTACATTGCACAAGATAAAAATATATCATCATGCCTCCTCT
AGAGGTCTCACGGTAGAAATCTCAAAATTCCGGCAGAACAATTTTGAATCTCGATCCGTAGAAACCAGAC
GGTCATTGTTTTAGTTCCACCACGATTATATTTGAAATTTACGTGAGTGTGAGTGAGACTTGCATAAGAA
AATAAAATCTTTAGTTGGGAAAAAATTCAATAATATAAATGGGCTTGAGAAGGAAGCGAGGGATAGGCCT
TTTTCTAAAATAGGCCCATTTAAGCTATTAACAATCTTCAAAAGTACCACAGCGCTTAGGTAAAGAAAGC
AGCTGAGTTTATATATGGTTAGACACGAAGTAGTGATTGGAGACGAGATCTAGTCTGAGTCGACCGTCTC
TGTTTTAGAGCTAGAAATAGCAAGTTAAAATAAGGCTAGTCCGTTATCAACTTGAAAAAGTGGCACCGAG
TCGGTGCTTTTTTTGGCAAAAATTTTCAGATTTTTTCTTCATCTGTAGATTTCTGGGTTTTTTTTTCCGT
TTCGTGAATCATAAGTGAAGTTTTGGATGCAAATCTGCGCGAAAAAAGTTGGACCTGCAATGAGCTTATT
TAGATAGCTAAGACAAAGTGATTGGTCCGTTGTTTCAGTTCTGATTGTCAGAGAGTTTGTTTCGAGTCGG
CGACACCAATGCGTTTTGTTAACCAGATTTCGGGTAAGAAATGTATCGAGAGTTTGTTTCCAGACGGCTA
CATCATTTTCTTATGAAGGGTGAAATTAGATAGACCAAAGATTGAAACACAACATTTCTTTCACAAAAAT
ATAATAAACTTGATAGCATTTAGGATCAGCGAAACGAGACCCTCGAGCCACCCATGACCAAAATCCCTTA
ACGTGAGTTACGCGTCGTTCCACTGAGCGTCAGACCCCGTAGAAAAGATCAAAGGATCTTCTTGAGATCC
TTTTTTTCTGCGCGTAATCTGCTGCTTGCAAACAAAAAAACCACCGCTACCAGCGGTGGTTTGTTTGCCG
GATCAAGAGCTACCAACTCTTTTTCCGAAGGTAACTGGCTTCAGCAGAGCGCAGATACCAAATACTGTTC
TTCTAGTGTAGCCGTAGTTAGGCCACCACTTCAAGAACTCTGTAGCACCGCCTACATACCTCGCTCTGCT
AATCCTGTTACCAGTGGCTGCTGCCAGTGGCGATAAGTCGTGTCTTACCGGGTTGGACTCAAGACGATAG
TTACCGGATAAGGCGCAGCGGTCGGGCTGAACGGGGGGTTCGTGCACACAGCCCAGCTTGGAGCGAACGA
CCTACACCGAACTGAGATACCTACAGCGTGAGCTATGAGAAAGCGCCACGCTTCCCGAAGGGAGAAAGGC
GGACAGGTATCCGGTAAGCGGCAGGGTCGGAACAGGAGAGCGCACGAGGGAGCTTCCAGGGGGAAACGCC
TGGTATCTTTATAGTCCTGTCGGGTTTCGCCACCTCTGACTTGAGCGTCGATTTTTGTGATGCTCGTCAG
GGGGGCGGAGCCTATGGAAAAACGCCAGCAACGCGGCCTTTTTACGGTTCCTGGCCTTTTGCTGGCCTTT
TGCTCACATGTTCTTTCCTGCGTTATCCCCTGATTCTGTGGATAACCGTATTACCGCCTTTGAGTGAGCT
GATACCGCTCGCCGCAGCCGAACGACCGAGCGCAGCGAGTCAGTGAGCGAGGAAGCGGAAGAGCGCCCAA
TACGCAAACCGCCTCTCCCCGCGCGTTGGCCGATTCATTAATGCAGCTGGCACGACAGGTTTCCCGACTG
GAAAGCGGGCAGTGAGCGCAACGCAATTAATACGCGTACCGCTAGCCAGGAAGAGTTTGTAGAAACGCAA
AAAGGCCATCCGTCAGGATGGCCTTCTGCTTAGTTTGATGCCTGGCAGTTTATGGCGGGCGTCCTGCCCG
CCACCCTCCGGGCCGTTGCTTCACAACGTTCAAATCCGCTCCCGGCGGATTTGTCCTACTCAGGAGAGCG
TTCACCGACAAACAACAGATAAAACGAAAGGCCCAGTCTTCCGACTGAGCCTTTCGTTTTATTTGATGCC
TGGCAGTTCCCTACTCTCGCGTT
