>Addgene plasmid #69279 | pYPQ137A | addgene partial sequence | sequence record 123970 | Tet-F 5'-GGCAGGTAGATGACGACCAT-3'
TCGCTCGCGGCTCTTACCAGCCTAACTTCGATCATTGGACCGCTGATCGTCACGGCGATTTATGCCGCCT
CGGCGAGCACATGGAACGGGTTGGCATGGATTGTAGGCGCCGCCCTATACCTTGTCTGCCTCCCCGCGTT
GCGTCGCGGTGCATGGAGCCGGGCCACCTCGACCTGAATGGAAGCCGGCGGCACCTCGCTAACGGATTCA
CCACTCCAAGAATTGGAGCCAATCAATTCTTGCGGAGAACTGTGAATGCGCAAACCAACCCTTGATCGGG
GAAGAACAGTATGTCGAGCTATTTTTTGACTTACTGGGGATCAAGCCTGATTGGGAGAAAATAAAATATC
CCCTATAGTGAGTCGTATTACATGGTCATAGCTGTTTCCTGGCAGCTCTGGCCCGTGTCTCAAAATCTCT
GATGTTACATTGCACAAGATAAAAATATATCATCATGCCTCCTCTAGAGGTCTCACGGTAGAAATCTCAA
AATTCCGGCAGAACAATTTTGAATCTCGATCCGTAGAAACCAGACGGTCATTGTTTTAGTTCCACCACGA
TTATATTTGAAATTTACGTGAGTGTGAGTGAGACTTGCATAAGAAAATAAAATCTTTAGTTGGGAAAAAA
TTCAATAATATAAATGGGCTTGAGAAGGAAGCGAGGGATAGGCCTTTTTCTAAAATAGGCCCATTTAAGC
TATTAACAATCTTCAAAAGTACCACAGCGCTTAGGTAAAGAAAGCAGCTGAGTTTATATATGGTTAGACA
CGAAGTAGTGATTGGAGACGAGATCTAGTCTGAGTCGACCGTCTCTGTTTTAGAGCTAGAAATAGCAAGT
TAAAATAAGGCTAGTCCGTTATCAACTTGAAAAAGTGGCACCGAGTCGGTGCTTTTTTTGGCAAAAATTT
TCAGATTTTTTCTTCATCTGTAGATTTCTGGGTTTTTTTTTCCGTTTCGTGAATCATAAGTGAAGTTTTG
GATGCAAATCTGCGCGAAAAAAGTTGGACCTGCAATGAGCTTA
