>Addgene plasmid #69279 | pYPQ137A | addgene partial sequence | sequence record 123971 | pBR322ori-3 5'-tttgtttgcaagcagcagat-3'
TCAAGAAGATCCTTTGATCTTTTCTACGGGGTCTGACGCTCAGTGGAACGACGCGTAACTCACGTTAAGG
GATTTTGGTCATGGGTGGCTCGAGGGTCTCGTTTCGCTGATCCTAAATGCTATCAAGTTTATTATATTTT
TGTGAAAGAAATGTTGTGTTTCAATCTTTGGTCTATCTAATTTCACCCTTCATAAGAAAATGATGTAGCC
GTCTGGAAACAAACTCTCGATACATTTCTTACCCGAAATCTGGTTAACAAAACGCATTGGTGTCGCCGAC
TCGAAACAAACTCTCTGACAATCAGAACTGAAACAACGGACCAATCACTTTGTCTTAGCTATCTAAATAA
GCTCATTGCAGGTCCAACTTTTTTCGCGCAGATTTGCATCCAAAACTTCACTTATGATTCACGAAACGGA
AAAAAAAACCCAGAAATCTACAGATGAAGAAAAAATCTGAAAATTTTTGCCAAAAAAAGCACCGACTCGG
TGCCACTTTTTCAAGTTGATAACGGACTAGCCTTATTTTAACTTGCTATTTCTAGCTCTAAAACAGAGAC
GGTCGACTCAGACTAGATCTCGTCTCCAATCACTACTTCGTGTCTAACCATATATAAACTCAGCTGCTTT
CTTTACCTAAGCGCTGTGGTACTTTTGAAGATTGTTAATAGCTTAAATGGGCCTATTTTAGAAAAAGGCC
TATCCCTCGCTTCCTTCTCAAGCCCATTTATATTATTGAATTTTTTCCCAACTAAAGATTTTATTTTCTT
ATGCAAGTCTCACTCACACTCACGTAAATTTCAAATATAATCGTGGTGGAACTAAAACAATGACCGTCTG
GTTTCTACGGATCGAGATTCAAAATTGTTCTGCCGGAATTTTGAGATTTCTACCGTGAGACCTCTAGAGG
AGGCATGATGATATATTTTTATCTTGTGCAATGTAACATCAGAGATTTTGAGACACGGGCCAGAGCTGCC
AGGAAACAGCTATGACCATGTAATACGACTCACTAT
